Addgene plasmid #13425: pLKO.1 neo
Purpose: 3rd gen lentiviral backbone for cloning and expression of new shRNA sequences. Uses neomycin for selection.
Depositing lab: Sheila Stewart. Depositing organization: Washington University in Saint Louis.
Backbone
  Vector backbone: pRRLSIN
  Backbone size w/o insert (bp): 7200
  Vector type: Mammalian Expression, Lentiviral, RNAi
  Selectable markers: Neomycin (select with G418)
Growth in bacteria
  Bacterial resistance: Ampicillin, 100 μg/mL
  Growth temperature: 37°C
  Growth strain: NEB Stable
  Copy number: High Copy
Gene/Insert
  Gene/Insert name: non-hairpin 18bp
  gRNA/shRNA sequence: none
  Species: Synthetic
  Promoter: U6 promoter
  Cloning method: Restriction Enzyme; 5′ cloning site Age1 (not destroyed); 3′ cloning site EcoR1 (not destroyed)
  Sequencing primers: 5′ NA
Terms and licenses: Academic/Nonprofit Terms; Industry Terms: Not Available to Industry
Depositor comments: This vector was created by replacing the puromycin gene in pLKO.1 (see Addgene plasmid #10879) with the neomycin gene. The 18bp between AgeI and EcoRI of this plasmid are CCGCAGGTATGCACGCGT.
How to cite: pLKO.1 neo was a gift from Sheila Stewart (Addgene plasmid # 13425 ; http://n2t.net/addgene:13425 ; RRID:Addgene_13425)
