[The description below was written by a language model from this plasmid's Addgene catalogue record.]
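Description:
pLKO.1 neo is a third-generation lentiviral shRNA cloning backbone built on the self-inactivating pRRLSIN framework, with a recorded backbone size of about 7.2 kb. It is classified as a mammalian expression, lentiviral and RNAi vector. In bacteria it is maintained as a high-copy plasmid under ampicillin selection. In mammalian cells, transduced or transfected populations are selected with G418 through a neomycin resistance gene. According to the depositor, the vector was derived from the original pLKO.1 by swapping its puromycin resistance gene for the neomycin gene. This makes it a useful alternative when target cells are already puromycin resistant or when two different selections need to be combined. The record does not state which promoter drives the neomycin marker, and no feature table is provided to list the individual viral elements.

The payload position sits downstream of a U6 promoter, an RNA polymerase III promoter commonly used to transcribe short hairpin RNAs. As deposited, the plasmid carries no functional hairpin. A short synthetic 18 bp non-hairpin placeholder lies between the AgeI and EcoRI sites, both of which remain intact. Users remove this stuffer by restriction digestion and ligate in annealed oligonucleotides encoding an shRNA of their choice, so that the U6 promoter expresses the new hairpin. As a third-generation transfer vector, it would be supplied together with separate packaging and envelope plasmids to produce replication-incompetent lentiviral particles. These particles integrate the shRNA cassette for stable gene knockdown in dividing and non-dividing mammalian cells. The unmodified plasmid is principally a cloning backbone for building new shRNA constructs.
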