>Addgene plasmid #13425 | pLKO.1 neo | addgene partial sequence | sequence record 68467 | LKO1-5
TTTTTATCTTGTGGAAGGACGAAACACCGGTCCGCAGGTATGCACGCGTGAATTCTCGACCTCGAGACAA
ATGGCAGTATTCATCCACAATTTTAAAAGAAAAGGGGGGATTGGGGGGTACAGTGCAGGGGAAAGAATAG
TAGACATAATAGCAACAGACATACAAACTAAAGAATTACAAAAACAAATTACAAAAATTCAAAATTTTCG
GGTTTATTACAGGGACAGCAGAGATCCACTTTGGCCGCGGCTCGAGGGGGTTGGGGTTGCGCCTTTTCCA
AGGCAGCCCTGGGTTTGCGCAGGGACGCGGCTGCTCTGGGCGTGGTTCCGGGAAACGCAGCGGCGCCGAC
CCTGGGTCTCGCACATTCTTCACGTCCGTTCGCAGCGTCACCCGGATCTTCGCCGCTACCCTTGTGGGCC
CCCCGGCGACGCTTCCTGCTCCGCCCCTAAGTCGGGAAGGTTCCTTGCGGTTCGCGGCGTGCCGGACGTG
ACAAACGGAAGCCGCACGTCTCACTAGTACCCTCGCAGACGGACAGCGCCAGGGAGCAATGGCAGCGCGC
CGACCGCGATGGGCTGTGGCCAATAGCGGCTGCTCAGCAGGGCGCGCCGAGAGCAGCGGCCGGGAAGGGG
CGGTGCGGGAGGCGGGGTGTGGGGCGGTAGTGTGGGCCCTGTTCCTGCCCGCGCGGTGTTCCGCATTCTG
CAAGCCTCCGGAGCGCACGTCGGCAGTCGGCTCCCTCGTTGACCGAATCACCGACCTCTCTCCCCAGGGG
GATCCACCGGATCAAGCTTCACGCTGCCGCAAGCACTCAGGGCGCAAGGGCTGCTAAAGGAAGCGGA
