>Addgene plasmid #13425 | pLKO.1 neo | addgene partial sequence | sequence record 68468 | Neo-R 5'-GCCCAGTCATAGCCGAATAG-3'
CATCTTGTTCAATCATGCGAAACGATCCTCATCCTGTCTCTTGATCAGATCTTGATCCCCTGCGCCATCA
GATCCTTGGCGGCAAGAAAGCCATCCAGTTTACTTTGCAGGGCTTCCCAACCTTACCAGAGGGCGCCCCA
GCTGGCAATTCCGGTTCGCTTGCTGTCCATAAAACCGCCCAGTCTAGCTATCGCCATGTAAGCCCACTGC
AAGCTACCTGCTTTCTCTTTGCGCTTGCGTTTTCCCTTGTCCAGATAGCCCAGTAGCTGACATTCATCCG
GGGTCAGCACCGTTTCTGCGGACTGGCTTTCTACGTGTTCCGCTTCCTTTAGCAGCCCTTGCGCCCTGAG
TGCTTGCGGCAGCGTGAAGCTTGATCCGGTGGATCCCCCTGGGGAGAGAGGTCGGTGATTCGGTCAACGA
GGGAGCCGACTGCCGACGTGCGCTCCGGAGGCTTGCAGAATGCGGAACACCGCGCGGGCAGGAACAGGGC
CCACACTACCGCCCCACACCCCGCCTCCCGCACCGCCCCTTCCCGGCCGCTGCTCTCGGCGCGCCCTGCT
GAGCAGCCGCTATTGGCCACAGCCCATCGCGGTCGGCGCGCTGCCATTGCTCCCTGGCGCTGTCCGTCTG
CGAGGGTACTAGTGAGACGTGCGGCTTCCGTTTGTCACGTCCGGCACGCCGCGAACCGCAAGGAACCTTC
CCGACTTAGGGGCGGAGCAGGAAGCGTCGCCGGGGGGCCCACAAGGGTAGCGGCGAAGATCCGGGTGACG
CTGCGAACGGACGTGAAGAATGTGCGAGACCCAGGGTCGGCGCCGCTGCGTTTCCCGGAACCACGCCCAG
