>Addgene plasmid #13425 | pLKO.1 neo | addgene partial sequence | sequence record 133370 | SV40pA-R 5'-GAAATTTGTGATGCTATTGC-3'
TTCCTCTCACTCTCTGATATTCATTTCTTTGCAAGTTATAAATACTGAATAATAAGATGACATGAACTAC
TACTGCTAGAGATTTTCCACACTGACTAAAAGGGTCTGAGGGATCTCTAGTTACCAGAGTCACACAACAG
ACGGGCACACACTACTTGAAGCACTCAAGGCAAGCTTTATTGAGGCTTAAGCAGTGGGTTCCCTAGTTAG
CCAGAGAGCTCCCAGGCTCAGATCTGGTCTAACCAGAGAGACCCAGTACAAGCAAAAAGCAGATCTTGTC
TTCGTTGGGAGTGAATTAGCCCTTCCAGTCCCCCCTTTTCTTTTAAAAAGTGGCTAAGATCTACAGCTGC
CTTGTAAGTCATTGGTCTTAAAGGTACCGGGCCCCCCCTCGAGGTCGACGGTATCGATGCGAACCCCAGA
GTCCCGCTCAGAAGAACTCGTCAAGAAGGCGATAGAAGGCGATGCGCTGCGAATCGGGAGCGGCGATACC
GTAAAGCACGAGGAAGCGGTCAGCCCATTCGCCGCCAAGCTCTTCAGCAATATCACGGGTAGCCAACGCT
ATGTCCTGATAGCGGTCCGCCACACCCAGCCGGCCACAGTCGATGAATCCAGAAAAGCGGCCATTTTCCA
CCATGATATTCGGCAAGCAGGCATCGCCATGGGTCACGACGAGATCCTCGCCGTCGGGCATGCGCGCCTT
GAGCCTGGCGAACAGTTCGGCTGGCGCGAGCCCCTGATGCTCTTCGTCCAGATCATCCTGATCGACAAGA
CCGGCTTCCATCCGAGTACGTGCTCGCTCGATGCGATGTTTCGCTTGGTGGTCGAATGGGCAGGTAGCCG
GATCAAGCGTATGCAGCCGCCGCATTGCATCAGCCATGATGGATACTTTCTCGGCAGGAGCAAGGTGAGA
TGACAGGAGATCCTGC
