LOCUS       Exported 7589 bp ds-DNA circular SYN 20-APR-2022
DEFINITION  3rd gen lentiviral backbone for cloning and expression of new shRNA
            sequences. Uses neomycin for selection..
ACCESSION   .
VERSION     .
KEYWORDS    pLKO.1 neo
SOURCE      synthetic DNA construct
  ORGANISM  synthetic DNA construct
REFERENCE   1 (bases 1 to 7589)
  TITLE     Stewart Lab Plasmids
REFERENCE   2 (bases 1 to 7589)
  AUTHORS   .
  TITLE     Direct Submission
  JOURNAL   Exported Apr 20, 2022 from SnapGene Server 1.1.58
            http://www.snapgene.com
FEATURES             Location/Qualifiers
     source          1..7589
                     /organism="synthetic DNA construct"
                     /mol_type="other DNA"
     primer_bind     426..444
                     /label=hPGK-F
                     /note="Human PGK promoter, forward primer"
     CDS             880..1674
                     /codon_start=1
                     /gene="aph(3')-II (or nptII)"
                     /product="aminoglycoside phosphotransferase from Tn5"
                     /label=NeoR/KanR
                     /note="confers resistance to neomycin, kanamycin, and G418
                     (Geneticin(R))"
                     /translation="MIEQDGLHAGSPAAWVERLFGYDWAQQTIGCSDAAVFRLSAQGRP
                     VLFVKTDLSGALNELQDEAARLSWLATTGVPCAAVLDVVTEAGRDWLLLGEVPGQDLLS
                     SHLAPAEKVSIMADAMRRLHTLDPATCPFDHQAKHRIERARTRMEAGLVDQDDLDEEHQ
                     GLAPAELFARLKARMPDGEDLVVTHGDACLPNIMVENGRFSGFIDCGRLGVADRYQDIA
                     LATRDIAEELGGEWADRFLVLYGIAAPDSQRIAFYRLLDEFF"
     primer_bind     complement(934..953)
                     /label=Neo-R
                     /note="Neomycin resistance gene, reverse primer"
     primer_bind     1544..1563
                     /label=Neo-F
                     /note="Neomycin resistance gene, forward primer"
     primer_bind     complement(1696..1712)
                     /label=KS primer
                     /note="common sequencing primer, one of multiple similar
                     variants"
     primer_bind     complement(1697..1713)
                     /label=pBluescriptKS
                     /note="For pBluescript vector"
     LTR             1795..2028
                     /label=3' LTR (Delta-U3)
                     /note="self-inactivating 3' long terminal repeat (LTR) from
                     HIV-1"
     polyA_signal    2100..2221
                     /label=SV40 poly(A) signal
                     /note="SV40 polyadenylation signal"
     primer_bind     complement(2137..2156)
                     /label=SV40pA-R
                     /note="SV40 polyA, reverse primer"
     primer_bind     2191..2210
                     /label=EBV-rev
                     /note="SV40 polyA terminator, reverse primer"
     rep_origin      2261..2396
                     /label=SV40 ori
                     /note="SV40 origin of replication"
     primer_bind     2323..2342
                     /label=SV40pro-F
                     /note="SV40 promoter/origin, forward primer"
     primer_bind     complement(2416..2435)
                     /label=T7
                     /note="T7 promoter, forward primer"
     promoter        complement(2417..2435)
                     /label=T7 promoter
                     /note="promoter for bacteriophage T7 RNA polymerase"
     primer_bind     complement(2445..2462)
                     /label=M13 Forward
                     /note="In lacZ gene. Also called M13-F20 or M13 (-21)
                     Forward"
     primer_bind     complement(2445..2461)
                     /label=M13 fwd
                     /note="common sequencing primer, one of multiple similar
                     variants"
     primer_bind     complement(2454..2476)
                     /label=M13/pUC Forward
                     /note="In lacZ gene"
     rep_origin      2603..3058
                     /direction=RIGHT
                     /label=f1 ori
                     /note="f1 bacteriophage origin of replication; arrow
                     indicates direction of (+) strand synthesis"
     primer_bind     complement(2690..2709)
                     /label=F1ori-R
                     /note="F1 origin, reverse primer"
     primer_bind     2900..2921
                     /label=F1ori-F
                     /note="F1 origin, forward primer"
     promoter        3084..3188
                     /gene="bla"
                     /label=AmpR promoter
     CDS             3189..4049
                     /codon_start=1
                     /gene="bla"
                     /product="beta-lactamase"
                     /label=AmpR
                     /note="confers resistance to ampicillin, carbenicillin, and
                     related antibiotics"
                     /translation="MSIQHFRVALIPFFAAFCLPVFAHPETLVKVKDAEDQLGARVGYI
                     ELDLNSGKILESFRPEERFPMMSTFKVLLCGAVLSRIDAGQEQLGRRIHYSQNDLVEYS
                     PVTEKHLTDGMTVRELCSAAITMSDNTAANLLLTTIGGPKELTAFLHNMGDHVTRLDRW
                     EPELNEAIPNDERDTTMPVAMATTLRKLLTGELLTLASRQQLIDWMEADKVAGPLLRSA
                     LPAGWFIADKSGAGERGSRGIIAALGPDGKPSRIVVIYTTGSQATMDERNRQIAEIGAS
                     LIKHW"
     primer_bind     complement(3407..3426)
                     /label=Amp-R
                     /note="Ampicillin resistance gene, reverse primer"
     rep_origin      4220..4808
                     /direction=RIGHT
                     /label=ori
                     /note="high-copy-number ColE1/pMB1/pBR322/pUC origin of
                     replication"
     primer_bind     4709..4728
                     /label=pBR322ori-F
                     /note="pBR322 origin, forward primer"
     primer_bind     4962..4979
                     /label=L4440
                     /note="L4440 vector, forward primer"
     protein_bind    5096..5117
                     /label=CAP binding site
                     /bound_moiety="E. coli catabolite activator protein"
                     /note="CAP binding activates transcription in the presence
                     of cAMP."
     promoter        5132..5162
                     /label=lac promoter
                     /note="promoter for the E. coli lac operon"
     protein_bind    5170..5186
                     /label=lac operator
                     /bound_moiety="lac repressor encoded by lacI"
                     /note="The lac repressor binds to the lac operator to
                     inhibit transcription in E. coli. This inhibition can be
                     relieved by adding lactose or
                     isopropyl-beta-D-thiogalactopyranoside (IPTG)."
     primer_bind     5175..5197
                     /label=M13/pUC Reverse
                     /note="In lacZ gene"
     primer_bind     5194..5210
                     /label=M13 rev
                     /note="common sequencing primer, one of multiple similar
                     variants"
     primer_bind     5194..5210
                     /label=M13 Reverse
                     /note="In lacZ gene. Also called M13-rev"
     primer_bind     5229..5249
                     /label=T3
                     /note="T3 promoter, forward primer"
     promoter        5231..5249
                     /label=T3 promoter
                     /note="promoter for bacteriophage T3 RNA polymerase"
     promoter        5277..5503
                     /label=RSV promoter
                     /note="Rous sarcoma virus enhancer/promoter"
     LTR             5504..5684
                     /label=5' LTR (truncated)
                     /note="truncated 5' long terminal repeat (LTR) from HIV-1"
     misc_feature    5731..5856
                     /label=HIV-1 Psi
                     /note="packaging signal of human immunodeficiency virus
                     type 1"
     misc_feature    6349..6582
                     /label=RRE
                     /note="The Rev response element (RRE) of HIV-1 allows for
                     Rev-dependent mRNA export from the nucleus to the
                     cytoplasm."
     CDS             6767..6811
                     /codon_start=1
                     /product="antigenic peptide corresponding to amino acids
                     655 to 669 of the HIV envelope protein gp41 (Lutje Hulsik
                     et al., 2013)"
                     /label=gp41 peptide
                     /note="recognized by the 2H10 single-chain llama nanobody"
                     /translation="KNEQELLELDKWASL"
     promoter        7109..7349
                     /label=U6 promoter
                     /note="RNA polymerase III promoter for human U6 snRNA"
     primer_bind     7109..7129
                     /label=hU6-F
                     /note="Human U6 promoter, forward primer"
     primer_bind     7280..7299
                     /label=LKO.1 5'
                     /note="Human U6 promoter, forward primer"
     misc_feature    7420..7537
                     /label=cPPT/CTS
                     /note="central polypurine tract and central termination
                     sequence of HIV-1"
     promoter        7586..507
                     /label=hPGK promoter
                     /note="human phosphoglycerate kinase 1 promoter"
ORIGIN
        1 ttggggttgc gccttttcca aggcagccct gggtttgcgc agggacgcgg ctgctctggg
       61 cgtggttccg ggaaacgcag cggcgccgac cctgggtctc gcacattctt cacgtccgtt
      121 cgcagcgtca cccggatctt cgccgctacc cttgtgggcc ccccggcgac gcttcctgct
      181 ccgcccctaa gtcgggaagg ttccttgcgg ttcgcggcgt gccggacgtg acaaacggaa
      241 gccgcacgtc tcactagtac cctcgcagac ggacagcgcc agggagcaat ggcagcgcgc
      301 cgaccgcgat gggctgtggc caatagcggc tgctcagcag ggcgcgccga gagcagcggc
      361 cgggaagggg cggtgcggga ggcggggtgt ggggcggtag tgtgggccct gttcctgccc
      421 gcgcggtgtt ccgcattctg caagcctccg gagcgcacgt cggcagtcgg ctccctcgtt
      481 gaccgaatca ccgacctctc tccccagggg gatccaccgg atcaagcttc acgctgccgc
      541 aagcactcag ggcgcaaggg ctgctaaagg aagcggaaca cgtagaaagc cagtccgcag
      601 aaacggtgct gaccccggat gaatgtcagc tactgggcta tctggacaag ggaaaacgca
      661 agcgcaaaga gaaagcaggt agcttgcagt gggcttacat ggcgatagct agactgggcg
      721 gttttatgga cagcaagcga accggaattg ccagctgggg cgccctctgg taaggttggg
      781 aagccctgca aagtaaactg gatggctttc ttgccgccaa ggatctgatg gcgcagggga
      841 tcaagatctg atcaagagac aggatgagga tcgtttcgca tgattgaaca agatggattg
      901 cacgcaggtt ctccggccgc ttgggtggag aggctattcg gctatgactg ggcacaacag
      961 acaatcggct gctctgatgc cgccgtgttc cggctgtcag cgcaggggcg cccggttctt
     1021 tttgtcaaga ccgacctgtc cggtgccctg aatgaactgc aggacgaggc agcgcggcta
     1081 tcgtggctgg ccacgacggg cgttccttgc gcagctgtgc tcgacgttgt cactgaagcg
     1141 ggaagggact ggctgctatt gggcgaagtg ccggggcagg atctcctgtc atctcacctt
     1201 gctcctgccg agaaagtatc catcatggct gatgcaatgc ggcggctgca tacgcttgat
     1261 ccggctacct gcccattcga ccaccaagcg aaacatcgca tcgagcgagc acgtactcgg
     1321 atggaagccg gtcttgtcga tcaggatgat ctggacgaag agcatcaggg gctcgcgcca
     1381 gccgaactgt tcgccaggct caaggcgcgc atgcccgacg gcgaggatct cgtcgtgacc
     1441 catggcgatg cctgcttgcc gaatatcatg gtggaaaatg gccgcttttc tggattcatc
     1501 gactgtggcc ggctgggtgt ggcggaccgc tatcaggaca tagcgttggc tacccgtgat
     1561 attgctgaag agcttggcgg cgaatgggct gaccgcttcc tcgtgcttta cggtatcgcc
     1621 gctcccgatt cgcagcgcat cgccttctat cgccttcttg acgagttctt ctgagcggga
     1681 ctctggggtt cgcatcgata ccgtcgacct cgaggggggg cccggtacct ttaagaccaa
     1741 tgacttacaa ggcagctgta gatcttagcc actttttaaa agaaaagggg ggactggaag
     1801 ggctaattca ctcccaacga agacaagatc tgctttttgc ttgtactggg tctctctggt
     1861 tagaccagat ctgagcctgg gagctctctg gctaactagg gaacccactg cttaagcctc
     1921 aataaagctt gccttgagtg cttcaagtag tgtgtgcccg tctgttgtgt gactctggta
     1981 actagagatc cctcagaccc ttttagtcag tgtggaaaat ctctagcagt agtagttcat
     2041 gtcatcttat tattcagtat ttataacttg caaagaaatg aatatcagag agtgagagga
     2101 acttgtttat tgcagcttat aatggttaca aataaagcaa tagcatcaca aatttcacaa
     2161 ataaagcatt tttttcactg cattctagtt gtggtttgtc caaactcatc aatgtatctt
     2221 atcatgtctg gctctagcta tcccgcccct aactccgccc atcccgcccc taactccgcc
     2281 cagttccgcc cattctccgc cccatggctg actaattttt tttatttatg cagaggccga
     2341 ggccgcctcg gcctctgagc tattccagaa gtagtgagga ggcttttttg gaggcctagg
     2401 gacgtaccca attcgcccta tagtgagtcg tattacgcgc gctcactggc cgtcgtttta
     2461 caacgtcgtg actgggaaaa ccctggcgtt acccaactta atcgccttgc agcacatccc
     2521 cctttcgcca gctggcgtaa tagcgaagag gcccgcaccg atcgcccttc ccaacagttg
     2581 cgcagcctga atggcgaatg ggnnnnnnnn nnnnnnnnnn nnnnnnnnnn nnnnnnnnnn
     2641 nnnnnnnnnn nnnnnnnnnn nnnnnnnnnn nnnnnnnnnn nnnnnnnnnn nnnnnnnnnn
     2701 nnnnnnnnnn nnnnnnnnnn nnnnnncnnn nnnnnnnnnn nnnnnnnnnn nnnnnnnnnn
     2761 nnnnnnnnnn nnnnnnnnnn nnnnnnnnnn nnnnnnnnnn nnnnnnnnnn nnnnnnnnan
     2821 nnnnnnnnnn nnnnnnnnnn nnnnnnnnnn nnnnnnnnnn nnnnnnnncc tttgacgttg
     2881 gagtccacgt tctttaatag tggactcttg ttccaaactg gaacaacact caaccctatc
     2941 tcggtctatt cttttgattt ataagggatt ttgccgattt cggcctattg gttaaaaaat
     3001 gagctgattt aacaaaaatt taacgcgaat tttaacaaaa tattaacgct tacaatttag
     3061 gtggcacttt tcggggaaat gtgcgcggaa cccctatttg tttatttttc taaatacatt
     3121 caaatatgta tccgctcatg agacaataac cctgataaat gcttcaataa tattgaaaaa
     3181 ggaagagtat gagtattcaa catttccgtg tcgcccttat tccctttttt gcggcatttt
     3241 gccttcctgt ttttgctcac ccagaaacgc tggtgaaagt aaaagatgct gaagatcagt
     3301 tgggtgcacg agtgggttac atcgaactgg atctcaacag cggtaagatc cttgagagtt
     3361 ttcgccccga agaacgtttt ccaatgatga gcacttttaa agttctgcta tgtggcgcgg
     3421 tattatcccg tattgacgcc gggcaagagc aactcggtcg ccgcatacac tattctcaga
     3481 atgacttggt tgagtactca ccagtcacag aaaagcatct tacggatggc atgacagtaa
     3541 gagaattatg cagtgctgcc ataaccatga gtgataacac tgcggccaac ttacttctga
     3601 caacgatcgg aggaccgaag gagctaaccg cttttttgca caacatgggg gatcatgtaa
     3661 ctcgccttga tcgttgggaa ccggagctga atgaagccat accaaacgac gagcgtgaca
     3721 ccacgatgcc tgtagcaatg gcaacaacgt tgcgcaaact attaactggc gaactactta
     3781 ctctagcttc ccggcaacaa ttaatagact ggatggaggc ggataaagtt gcaggaccac
     3841 ttctgcgctc ggcccttccg gctggctggt ttattgctga taaatctgga gccggtgagc
     3901 gtgggtctcg cggtatcatt gcagcactgg ggccagatgg taagccctcc cgtatcgtag
     3961 ttatctacac gacggggagt caggcaacta tggatgaacg aaatagacag atcgctgaga
     4021 taggtgcctc actgattaag cattggtaac tgtcagacca agtttactca tatatacttt
     4081 agattgattt aaaacttcat ttttaattta aaaggatcta ggtgaagatc ctttttgata
     4141 atctcatgac caaaatccct taacgtgagt tttcgttcca ctgagcgtca gaccccgtag
     4201 aaaagatcaa aggatcttct tgagatcctt tttttctgcg cgtaatctgc tgcttgcaaa
     4261 caaaaaaacc accgctacca gcggtggttt gtttgccgga tcaagagcta ccaactcttt
     4321 ttccgaaggt aactggcttc agcagagcgc agataccaaa tactgttctt ctagtgtagc
     4381 cgtagttagg ccaccacttc aagaactctg tagcaccgcc tacatacctc gctctgctaa
     4441 tcctgttacc agtggctgct gccagtggcg ataagtcgtg tcttaccggg ttggactcaa
     4501 gacgatagtt accggataag gcgcagcggt cgggctgaac ggggggttcg tgcacacagc
     4561 ccagcttgga gcgaacgacc tacaccgaac tgagatacct acagcgtgag ctatgagaaa
     4621 gcgccacgct tcccgaaggg agaaaggcgg acaggtatcc ggtaagcggc agggtcggaa
     4681 caggagagcg cacgagggag cttccagggg gaaacgcctg gtatctttat agtcctgtcg
     4741 ggtttcgcca cctctgactt gagcgtcgat ttttgtgatg ctcgtcaggg gggcggagcc
     4801 tatggaaaaa cgccagcaac gcggcctttt tacggttcct ggccttttgc tggccttttg
     4861 ctcacatgtt ctttcctgcg ttatcccctg attctgtgga taaccgtatt accgcctttg
     4921 agtgagctga taccgctcgc cgcagccgaa cgaccgagcg cagcgagtca gtgagcgagg
     4981 aagcggaaga gcgcccaata cgcaaaccgc ctctccccgc gcgttggccg attcattaat
     5041 gcagctggca cgacaggttt cccgactgga aagcgggcag tgagcgcaac gcaattaatg
     5101 tgagttagct cactcattag gcaccccagg ctttacactt tatgcttccg gctcgtatgt
     5161 tgtgtggaat tgtgagcgga taacaatttc acacaggaaa cagctatgac catgattacg
     5221 ccaagcgcgc aattaaccct cactaaaggg aacaaaagct ggagctgcaa gcttaatgta
     5281 gtcttatgca atactcttgt agtcttgcaa catggtaacg atgagttagc aacatgcctt
     5341 acaaggagag aaaaagcacc gtgcatgccg attggtggaa gtaaggtggt acgatcgtgc
     5401 cttattagga aggcaacaga cgggtctgac atggattgga cgaaccactg aattgccgca
     5461 ttgcagagat attgtattta agtgcctagc tcgatacata aacgggtctc tctggttaga
     5521 ccagatctga gcctgggagc tctctggcta actagggaac ccactgctta agcctcaata
     5581 aagcttgcct tgagtgcttc aagtagtgtg tgcccgtctg ttgtgtgact ctggtaacta
     5641 gagatccctc agaccctttt agtcagtgtg gaaaatctct agcagtggcg cccgaacagg
     5701 gacttgaaag cgaaagggaa accagaggag ctctctcgac gcaggactcg gcttgctgaa
     5761 gcgcgcacgg caagaggcga ggggcggcga ctggtgagta cgccaaaaat tttgactagc
     5821 ggaggctaga aggagagaga tgggtgcgag agcgtcagta ttaagcgggg gagaattaga
     5881 tcgcgatggg aaaaaattcg gttaaggcca gggggaaaga aaaaatataa attaaaacat
     5941 atagtatggg caagcaggga gctagaacga ttcgcagtta atcctggcct gttagaaaca
     6001 tcagaaggct gtagacaaat actgggacag ctacaaccat cccttcagac aggatcagaa
     6061 gaacttagat cattatataa tacagtagca accctctatt gtgtgcatca aaggatagag
     6121 ataaaagaca ccaaggaagc tttagacaag atagaggaag agcaaaacaa aagtaagacc
     6181 accgcacagc aagcggccgc tgatcttcag acctggagga ggagatatga gggacaattg
     6241 gagaagtgaa ttatataaat ataaagtagt aaaaattgaa ccattaggag tagcacccac
     6301 caaggcaaag agaagagtgg tgcagagaga aaaaagagca gtgggaatag gagctttgtt
     6361 ccttgggttc ttgggagcag caggaagcac tatgggcgca gcgtcaatga cgctgacggt
     6421 acaggccaga caattattgt ctggtatagt gcagcagcag aacaatttgc tgagggctat
     6481 tgaggcgcaa cagcatctgt tgcaactcac agtctggggc atcaagcagc tccaggcaag
     6541 aatcctggct gtggaaagat acctaaagga tcaacagctc ctggggattt ggggttgctc
     6601 tggaaaactc atttgcacca ctgctgtgcc ttggaatgct agttggagta ataaatctct
     6661 ggaacagatt tggaatcaca cgacctggat ggagtgggac agagaaatta acaattacac
     6721 aagcttaata cactccttaa ttgaagaatc gcaaaaccag caagaaaaga atgaacaaga
     6781 attattggaa ttagataaat gggcaagttt gtggaattgg tttaacataa caaattggct
     6841 gtggtatata aaattattca taatgatagt aggaggcttg gtaggtttaa gaatagtttt
     6901 tgctgtactt tctatagtga atagagttag gcagggatat tcaccattat cgtttcagac
     6961 ccacctccca accccgaggg gacccgacag gcccgaagga atagaagaag aaggtggaga
     7021 gagagacaga gacagatcca ttcgattagt gaacggatct cgacggtatc gatcacgaga
     7081 ctagcctcga gcggccgccc ccttcaccga gggcctattt cccatgattc cttcatattt
     7141 gcatatacga tacaaggctg ttagagagat aattggaatt aatttgactg taaacacaaa
     7201 gatattagta caaaatacgt gacgtagaaa gtaataattt cttgggtagt ttgcagtttt
     7261 aaaattatgt tttaaaatgg actatcatat gcttaccgta acttgaaagt atttcgattt
     7321 cttggcttta tatatcttgt ggaaaggacg aaacaccggt ccgcaggtat gcacgcgtga
     7381 attctcgacc tcgagacaaa tggcagtatt catccacaat tttaaaagaa aaggggggat
     7441 tggggggtac agtgcagggg aaagaatagt agacataata gcaacagaca tacaaactaa
     7501 agaattacaa aaacaaatta caaaaattca aaattttcgg gtttattaca gggacagcag
     7561 agatccactt tggccgcggc tcgaggggg
//
